>Addgene plasmid #214336 | pET28a_Pro-IL-18_dog | addgene full sequence | sequence record 423144 | Addgene NGS Result
ATCCGGATATAGTTCCTCCTTTCAGCAAAAAACCCCTCAAGACCCGTTTAGAGGCCCCAAGGGGTTATGC
TAGTTATTGCTCAGCGGTGGCAGCAGCCAACTCAGCTTCCTTTCGGGCTTTGTTAGCAGCCGGATCTCAG
TGGTGGTGGTGGTGGTGCTCGAGTGCGGCCGCAAGCTTGTCGACGGAGCTCGAATTCCTAGCTCTTGTTT
TGAACAGTGAACATTATGGATTTATCCCCATTTTCATCCTTGTCTTTCAAAATGAGTTTGAAAAGATCGT
TCTCTTTTTTACAAGCTAGAAAGTGTCCTTTGTACAATGAAGACTCAAATTGTATCTTATCATCATGGCC
TGGAACACTTCTCTGAAAGAATATGATGTCATTTCCTTCATCATTGATACTATCCGGAGGACTCATTTTC
TGAAAGGAAATAGTTTTGTTCTTACAGGAGAGAGTAGACATTGTCTTATACTTCACAGAGATAGTTACTG
CCAGACCTCTAGTGAGGCTATCTTTATACATATAGATGATAAATATGGTATGGGGTGCATTATCTGTACA
GTCAGAATCGGGCATATCCTCAAATACAGGTTGATTTCCCTCGTTAACGAAGAGGACTTGGTCGTTCAAA
TTTCGTATGATTGAGAGTTTAGGTTCAAGCTTGCCAAAGTAATCTGATTCCAGGCCTTCATCACTTTCCG
CTTTAAAGTACAGTGTATTGTTAACAAATTTCATTTTCACAAGGTTGATGCAATTGTCTTCTATTAGGTT
AGCAGCCATGGATCCGCCCTGAAAATACAGGTTTTCCATATGGCTGCCGCGCGGCACCAGGCCGCTGCTG
TGATGATGATGATGATGGCTGCTGCCCATGGTATATCTCCTTCTTAAAGTTAAACAAAATTATTTCTAGA
GGGGAATTGTTATCCGCTCACAATTCCCCTATAGTGAGTCGTATTAATTTCGCGGGATCGAGATCTCGAT
CCTCTACGCCGGACGCATCGTGGCCGGCATCACCGGCGCCACAGGTGCGGTTGCTGGCGCCTATATCGCC
GACATCACCGATGGGGAAGATCGGGCTCGCCACTTCGGGCTCATGAGCGCTTGTTTCGGCGTGGGTATGG
TGGCAGGCCCCGTGGCCGGGGGACTGTTGGGCGCCATCTCCTTGCATGCACCATTCCTTGCGGCGGCGGT
GCTCAACGGCCTCAACCTACTACTGGGCTGCTTCCTAATGCAGGAGTCGCATAAGGGAGAGCGTCGAGAT
CCCGGACACCATCGAATGGCGCAAAACCTTTCGCGGTATGGCATGATAGCGCCCGGAAGAGAGTCAATTC
AGGGTGGTGAATGTGAAACCAGTAACGTTATACGATGTCGCAGAGTATGCCGGTGTCTCTTATCAGACCG
TTTCCCGCGTGGTGAACCAGGCCAGCCACGTTTCTGCGAAAACGCGGGAAAAAGTGGAAGCGGCGATGGC
GGAGCTGAATTACATTCCCAACCGCGTGGCACAACAACTGGCGGGCAAACAGTCGTTGCTGATTGGCGTT
GCCACCTCCAGTCTGGCCCTGCACGCGCCGTCGCAAATTGTCGCGGCGATTAAATCTCGCGCCGATCAAC
TGGGTGCCAGCGTGGTGGTGTCGATGGTAGAACGAAGCGGCGTCGAAGCCTGTAAAGCGGCGGTGCACAA
TCTTCTCGCGCAACGCGTCAGTGGGCTGATCATTAACTATCCGCTGGATGACCAGGATGCCATTGCTGTG
GAAGCTGCCTGCACTAATGTTCCGGCGTTATTTCTTGATGTCTCTGACCAGACACCCATCAACAGTATTA
TTTTCTCCCATGAAGACGGTACGCGACTGGGCGTGGAGCATCTGGTCGCATTGGGTCACCAGCAAATCGC
GCTGTTAGCGGGCCCATTAAGTTCTGTCTCGGCGCGTCTGCGTCTGGCTGGCTGGCATAAATATCTCACT
CGCAATCAAATTCAGCCGATAGCGGAACGGGAAGGCGACTGGAGTGCCATGTCCGGTTTTCAACAAACCA
TGCAAATGCTGAATGAGGGCATCGTTCCCACTGCGATGCTGGTTGCCAACGATCAGATGGCGCTGGGCGC
AATGCGCGCCATTACCGAGTCCGGGCTGCGCGTTGGTGCGGATATCTCGGTAGTGGGATACGACGATACC
GAAGACAGCTCATGTTATATCCCGCCGTTAACCACCATCAAACAGGATTTTCGCCTGCTGGGGCAAACCA
GCGTGGACCGCTTGCTGCAACTCTCTCAGGGCCAGGCGGTGAAGGGCAATCAGCTGTTGCCCGTCTCACT
GGTGAAAAGAAAAACCACCCTGGCGCCCAATACGCAAACCGCCTCTCCCCGCGCGTTGGCCGATTCATTA
ATGCAGCTGGCACGACAGGTTTCCCGACTGGAAAGCGGGCAGTGAGCGCAACGCAATTAATGTAAGTTAG
CTCACTCATTAGGCACCGGGATCTCGACCGATGCCCTTGAGAGCCTTCAACCCAGTCAGCTCCTTCCGGT
GGGCGCGGGGCATGACTATCGTCGCCGCACTTATGACTGTCTTCTTTATCATGCAACTCGTAGGACAGGT
GCCGGCAGCGCTCTGGGTCATTTTCGGCGAGGACCGCTTTCGCTGGAGCGCGACGATGATCGGCCTGTCG
CTTGCGGTATTCGGAATCTTGCACGCCCTCGCTCAAGCCTTCGTCACTGGTCCCGCCACCAAACGTTTCG
GCGAGAAGCAGGCCATTATCGCCGGCATGGCGGCCCCACGGGTGCGCATGATCGTGCTCCTGTCGTTGAG
GACCCGGCTAGGCTGGCGGGGTTGCCTTACTGGTTAGCAGAATGAATCACCGATACGCGAGCGAACGTGA
AGCGACTGCTGCTGCAAAACGTCTGCGACCTGAGCAACAACATGAATGGTCTTCGGTTTCCGTGTTTCGT
AAAGTCTGGAAACGCGGAAGTCAGCGCCCTGCACCATTATGTTCCGGATCTGCATCGCAGGATGCTGCTG
GCTACCCTGTGGAACACCTACATCTGTATTAACGAAGCGCTGGCATTGACCCTGAGTGATTTTTCTCTGG
TCCCGCCGCATCCATACCGCCAGTTGTTTACCCTCACAACGTTCCAGTAACCGGGCATGTTCATCATCAG
TAACCCGTATCGTGAGCATCCTCTCTCGTTTCATCGGTATCATTACCCCCATGAACAGAAATCCCCCTTA
CACGGAGGCATCAGTGACCAAACAGGAAAAAACCGCCCTTAACATGGCCCGCTTTATCAGAAGCCAGACA
TTAACGCTTCTGGAGAAACTCAACGAGCTGGACGCGGATGAACAGGCAGACATCTGTGAATCGCTTCACG
ACCACGCTGATGAGCTTTACCGCAGCTGCCTCGCGCGTTTCGGTGATGACGGTGAAAACCTCTGACACAT
GCAGCTCCCGGAGACGGTCACAGCTTGTCTGTAAGCGGATGCCGGGAGCAGACAAGCCCGTCAGGGCGCG
TCAGCGGGTGTTGGCGGGTGTCGGGGCGCAGCCATGACCCAGTCACGTAGCGATAGCGGAGTGTATACTG
GCTTAACTATGCGGCATCAGAGCAGATTGTACTGAGAGTGCACCATTGCGGTGTGAAATACCGCACAGAT
GCGTAAGGAGAAAATACCGCATCAGGCGCTCTTCCGCTTCCTCGCTCACTGACTCGCTGCGCTCGGTCGT
TCGGCTGCGGCGAGCGGTATCAGCTCACTCAAAGGCGGTAATACGGTTATCCACAGAATCAGGGGATAAC
GCAGGAAAGAACATGTGAGCAAAAGGCCAGCAAAAGGCCAGGAACCGTAAAAAGGCCGCGTTGCTGGCGT
TTTTCCATAGGCTCCGCCCCCCTGACGAGCATCACAAAAATCGACGCTCAAGTCAGAGGTGGCGAAACCC
GACAGGACTATAAAGATACCAGGCGTTTCCCCCTGGAAGCTCCCTCGTGCGCTCTCCTGTTCCGACCCTG
CCGCTTACCGGATACCTGTCCGCCTTTCTCCCTTCGGGAAGCGTGGCGCTTTCTCATAGCTCACGCTGTA
GGTATCTCAGTTCGGTGTAGGTCGTTCGCTCCAAGCTGGGCTGTGTGCACGAACCCCCCGTTCAGCCCGA
CCGCTGCGCCTTATCCGGTAACTATCGTCTTGAGTCCAACCCGGTAAGACACGACTTATCGCCACTGGCA
GCAGCCACTGGTAACAGGATTAGCAGAGCGAGGTATGTAGGCGGTGCTACAGAGTTCTTGAAGTGGTGGC
CTAACTACGGCTACACTAGAAGGACAGTATTTGGTATCTGCGCTCTGCTGAAGCCAGTTACCTTCGGAAA
AAGAGTTGGTAGCTCTTGATCCGGCAAACAAACCACCGCTGGTAGCGGTGGTTTTTTTGTTTGCAAGCAG
CAGATTACGCGCAGAAAAAAAGGATCTCAAGAAGATCCTTTGATCTTTTCTACGGGGTCTGACGCTCAGT
GGAACGAAAACTCACGTTAAGGGATTTTGGTCATGAACAATAAAACTGTCTGCTTACATAAACAGTAATA
CAAGGGGTGTTATGAGCCATATTCAACGGGAAACGTCTTGCTCTAGGCCGCGATTAAATTCCAACATGGA
TGCTGATTTATATGGGTATAAATGGGCTCGCGATAATGTCGGGCAATCAGGTGCGACAATCTATCGATTG
TATGGGAAGCCCGATGCGCCAGAGTTGTTTCTGAAACATGGCAAAGGTAGCGTTGCCAATGATGTTACAG
ATGAGATGGTCAGACTAAACTGGCTGACGGAATTTATGCCTCTTCCGACCATCAAGCATTTTATCCGTAC
TCCTGATGATGCATGGTTACTCACCACTGCGATCCCCGGGAAAACAGCATTCCAGGTATTAGAAGAATAT
CCTGATTCAGGTGAAAATATTGTTGATGCGCTGGCAGTGTTCCTGCGCCGGTTGCATTCGATTCCTGTTT
GTAATTGTCCTTTTAACAGCGATCGCGTATTTCGTCTCGCTCAGGCGCAATCACGAATGAATAACGGTTT
GGTTGATGCGAGTGATTTTGATGACGAGCGTAATGGCTGGCCTGTTGAACAAGTCTGGAAAGAAATGCAT
AAACTTTTGCCATTCTCACCGGATTCAGTCGTCACTCATGGTGATTTCTCACTTGATAACCTTATTTTTG
ACGAGGGGAAATTAATAGGTTGTATTGATGTTGGACGAGTCGGAATCGCAGACCGATACCAGGATCTTGC
CATCCTATGGAACTGCCTCGGTGAGTTTTCTCCTTCATTACAGAAACGGCTTTTTCAAAAATATGGTATT
GATAATCCTGATATGAATAAATTGCAGTTTCATTTGATGCTCGATGAGTTTTTCTAAGAATTAATTCATG
AGCGGATACATATTTGAATGTATTTAGAAAAATAAACAAATAGGGGTTCCGCGCACATTTCCCCGAAAAG
TGCCACCTAAATTGTAAGCGTTAATATTTTGTTAAAATTCGCGTTAAATTTTTGTTAAATCAGCTCATTT
TTTAACCAATAGGCCGAAATCGGCAAAATCCCTTATAAATCAAAAGAATAGACCGAGATAGGGT
[37 nt withheld, positions 5595-5631]
AAAGAACGTGGACTCCAACGTCAAAGG
[49 nt withheld, positions 5659-5707]
T
[91 nt withheld, positions 5709-5799]
G
[124 nt withheld, positions 5801-5924]
CCCATTCGCCA
Features (pLannotate 1.2.2; 22 found; start..end, strand, type, name):
     26..73      -  terminator     T7 terminator: transcription terminator for bacteriophage T7 RNA polymerase
     81..130     -  CDS            SET1 (fragment): solubility-enhancement tag derived from T7 phage gene 10B
    140..157     -  CDS            9xHis (fragment): 9xHis affinity tag
    201..779     -  CDS            IL18: IL18_CANLF - Also known as IGIF. Experimental evidence at transcript level: Swiss-Prot protein existence level 2. A proinflammatory cytokine primarily involved in polarized T- helper 1 (Th1) cell and natural killer (NK) cell immune responses. Upon binding to IL18R1 and IL18RAP, forms a signaling ternary complex which activates NF-kappa-B, triggering synthesis of inflammatory mediators. Synergizes with IL12/interleukin-12 to induce IFNG synthesis from T- helper 1 (Th1) cells and natural killer (NK) cells. From Canis lupus familiaris (Dog) (Canis familiaris).
    786..806     -  CDS            TEV site: tobacco etch virus (TEV) protease recognition and cleavage site
    813..830     -  CDS            thrombin site: thrombin recognition and cleavage site
    841..857     -  CDS            capTEV™ (fragment): composite tag for in vivo biotinylation, TEV protease cleavage, and 6xHis tagging
    876..898     -  RBS            RBS: efficient ribosome binding site from bacteriophage T7 gene 10 (Olins and Rangwala, 1989)
    913..937     -  protein_bind   lac operator: The lac repressor binds to the lac operator to inhibit transcription in E. coli. This inhibition can be relieved by adding lactose or isopropyl-β-D-thiogalactopyranoside (IPTG). lac repressor encoded by lacI
    938..956     -  promoter       T7 promoter: promoter for bacteriophage T7 RNA polymerase
    978..1257    +  CDS            TcR (fragment): tetracycline efflux protein; tet; confers resistance to tetracycline
   1265..1342    +  promoter       lacI promoter: lacI
   1343..2425    +  CDS            lacI: lac repressor; lacI; The lac repressor binds to the lac operator to inhibit transcription in E. coli. This inhibition can be relieved by adding lactose or isopropyl-β-D-thiogalactopyranoside (IPTG).
   2438..2459    +  protein_bind   CAP binding site: CAP binding activates transcription in the presence of cAMP. E. coli catabolite activator protein
   2474..2765    +  CDS            TcR (fragment): tetracycline efflux protein; tet; confers resistance to tetracycline
   2837..3217    -  CDS            YPB1_ECOLX: Protein predicted: Swiss-Prot protein existence level 4. From Escherichia coli.
   3234..3425    +  CDS            rop: Rop protein, which maintains plasmids at low copy number; rop
   3527..3666    +  misc_feature   bom: basis of mobility region from pBR322
   3852..4440    -  rep_origin     ori: high-copy-number ColE1/pMB1/pBR322/pUC origin of replication
   4562..5377    +  CDS            KanR: aminoglycoside phosphotransferase; aph(3')-Ia; confers resistance to kanamycin in bacteria or G418 (Geneticin®) in eukaryotes
   5386..5443    -  promoter       AmpR promoter (fragment): bla
   5496..5924    -  rep_origin     f1 ori (sequence partly withheld): f1 bacteriophage origin of replication; arrow indicates direction of (+) strand synthesis
