[The description below was written by a language model from this plasmid's Addgene catalogue record and pLannotate feature annotations shown in this document.]
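Description:
pET28a_Pro-IL-18_dog is a bacterial expression plasmid built on the pET28a backbone for overproducing the canine (Canis lupus familiaris) precursor form of interleukin-18 in E. coli. The sequenced record is 5,935 nt. The plasmid replicates from a ColE1/pBR322-type origin, accompanied by the rop gene and the bom mobility region, and it is selected with kanamycin through an aminoglycoside phosphotransferase (KanR) cassette. An f1 phage origin is also present. The catalogue lists the plasmid as high copy, although rop normally moderates copy number in pBR322-derived vectors. Short annotations such as tetracycline-resistance fragments, an AmpR promoter fragment and a predicted E. coli ORF are backbone remnants rather than functional markers.

The expression cassette uses a T7 promoter followed by a lac operator and the strong T7 gene 10 ribosome binding site, with a T7 terminator downstream. The plasmid also carries lacI, so transcription is repressed until an inducer such as IPTG is added, and expression requires a host that supplies T7 RNA polymerase. The IL18 open reading frame was cloned between BamHI and EcoRI. Upstream of it lie an N-terminal His tag, the vector's thrombin site and a TEV protease site, allowing metal-affinity purification followed by proteolytic tag removal. The His-tag fragment annotated downstream of the insert is the vector's optional C-terminal tag; the record does not indicate whether it is translated.

The stated purpose is protein overexpression in bacteria. The associated publication concerns structural analysis of cytokine cleavage by inflammatory caspase-4, which suggests the purified pro-IL-18 serves as a substrate for biochemical or cross-species comparison work.
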