Addgene plasmid #214336: pET28a_Pro-IL-18_dog
Purpose: Protein overexpression in bacteria
Depositing lab: Jonathan Kagan. Depositing organization: Boston Children's Hospital. Publication: Structural insights into cytokine cleavage by inflammatory caspase-4. Devant P, Dong Y, Mintseris J, Ma W, Gygi SP, Wu H, Kagan JC. Nature. 2023 Dec;624(7991):451-459. doi: 10.1038/s41586-023-06751-9. Epub 2023 Nov 22. PubMed 37993712.
Backbone
  Vector backbone: pET28a
  Backbone size w/o insert (bp): 5400
  Vector type: Bacterial Expression
Growth in bacteria
  Bacterial resistance: Kanamycin, 50 μg/mL
  Growth temperature: 37°C
  Growth strain: DH5alpha
  Copy number: High Copy
Gene/Insert
  Gene/Insert name: IL18 (alt names: Pro-IL-18; Pro-Interleukin-18)
  Species: Canis lupus familiaris (dog)
  Promoter: T7
  Tag / fusion protein: His-TEV (N terminal on insert)
  Cloning method: Restriction Enzyme; 5′ cloning site BamHI (not destroyed); 3′ cloning site EcoRI (not destroyed)
  Sequencing primers: 5′ T7-fwd; 3′ T7-term
Terms and licenses: Academic/Nonprofit Terms; Industry Terms: Not Available to Industry
How to cite: pET28a_Pro-IL-18_dog was a gift from Jonathan Kagan (Addgene plasmid # 214336 ; http://n2t.net/addgene:214336 ; RRID:Addgene_214336)
