>Addgene plasmid #214336 | pET28a_Pro-IL-18_dog | depositor partial sequence | sequence record 418087 | insert
ATGGGCAGCAGCCATCATCATCATCATCACAGCAGCGGCCTGGTGCCGCGCGGCAGCCATATGGAAAACC
TGTATTTTCAGGGCGGATCCATGGCTGCTAACCTAATAGAAGACAATTGCATCAACCTTGTGAAAATGAA
ATTTGTTAACAATACACTGTACTTTAAAGCGGAAAGTGATGAAGGCCTGGAATCAGATTACTTTGGCAAG
CTTGAACCTAAACTCTCAATCATACGAAATTTGAACGACCAAGTCCTCTTCGTTAACGAGGGAAATCAAC
CTGTATTTGAGGATATGCCCGATTCTGACTGTACAGATAATGCACCCCATACCATATTTATCATCTATAT
GTATAAAGATAGCCTCACTAGAGGTCTGGCAGTAACTATCTCTGTGAAGTATAAGACAATGTCTACTCTC
TCCTGTAAGAACAAAACTATTTCCTTTCAGAAAATGAGTCCTCCGGATAGTATCAATGATGAAGGAAATG
ACATCATATTCTTTCAGAGAAGTGTTCCAGGCCATGATGATAAGATACAATTTGAGTCTTCATTGTACAA
AGGACACTTTCTAGCTTGTAAAAAAGAGAACGATCTTTTCAAACTCATTTTGAAAGACAAGGATGAAAAT
GGGGATAAATCCATAATGTTCACTGTTCAAAACAAGAGCTAGGAATTC
